>Addgene plasmid #208346 | pCR8-CDK12(sgR) | addgene full sequence | sequence record 415904 | Addgene NGS Result
CTTTCCTGCGTTATCCCCTGATTCTGTGGATAACCGTATTACCGCCTTTGAGTGAGCTGATACCGCTCGC
CGCAGCCGAACGACCGAGCGCAGCGAGTCAGTGAGCGAGGAAGCGGAAGAGCGCCCAATACGCAAACCGC
CTCTCCCCGCGCGTTGGCCGATTCATTAATGCAGCTGGCACGACAGGTTTCCCGACTGGAAAGCGGGCAG
TGAGCGCAACGCAATTAATACGCGTACCGCTAGCCAGGAAGAGTTTGTAGAAACGCAAAAAGGCCATCCG
TCAGGATGGCCTTCTGCTTAGTTTGATGCCTGGCAGTTTATGGCGGGCGTCCTGCCCGCCACCCTCCGGG
CCGTTGCTTCACAACGTTCAAATCCGCTCCCGGCGGATTTGTCCTACTCAGGAGAGCGTTCACCGACAAA
CAACAGATAAAACGAAAGGCCCAGTCTTCCGACTGAGCCTTTCGTTTTATTTGATGCCTGGCAGTTCCCT
ACTCTCGCGTTAACGCTAGCATGGATGTTTTCCCAGTCACGACGTTGTAAAACGACGGCCAGTCTTAAGC
TCGGGCCCCAAATAATGATTTTATTTTGACTGATAGTGACCTGTTCGTTGCAACAAATTGATGAGCAATG
CTTTTTTATAATGCCAACTTTGTACAAAAAAGCAGGCTCCGAATTCGCCCTTGCAGGCTGCCACCATGCC
CAATTCAGAGAGACATGGGGGCAAGAAGGACGGGAGTGGAGGAGCTTCTGGAACTTTGCAGCCGTCATCG
GGAGGCGGCAGCTCTAACAGCAGAGAGCGTCACCGCTTGGTATCGAAGCACAAGCGGCATAAGTCCAAAC
ACTCCAAAGACATGGGGTTGGTGACCCCCGAAGCAGCATCCCTGGGCACAGTTATCAAACCTTTGGTGGA
GTATGATGATATCAGCTCTGATTCCGACACCTTCTCCGATGACATGGCATTCAAGCTAGATCGACGTGAG
AACGACGAACGTCGTGGATCAGATCGGAGCGACCGCCTGCACAAACATCGTCACCACCAGCACAGGCGTT
CCCGGGACTTACTAAAAGCTAAACAGACCGAAAAAGAAAAAAGCCAAGAAGTCTCCAGCAAGTCGGGATC
GATGAAGGACCGGATATCGGGAAGTTCAAAGCGTTCGAATGAGGAGACTGATGACTATGGGAAGGCGCAG
GTAGCCAAAAGCAGCAGCAAGGAATCCAGGTCATCCAAGCTCCACAAGGAGAAGACCAGGAAAGAACGGG
AGCTGAAGTCTGGGCACAAAGACCGGAGTAAAAGTCATCGAAAAAGGGAAACACCCAAAAGTTACAAAAC
AGTGGACAGCCCAAAACGGAGATCCAGGAGCCCCCACAGGAAGTGGTCTGACAGCTCCAAACAAGATGAT
AGCCCCTCGGGAGCTTCTTATGGCCAAGATTATGACCTTAGTCCCTCACGATCTCATACCTCGAGCAATT
ATGACTCCTACAAGAAAAGTCCTGGAAGTACCTCGAGAAGGCAGTCGGTCAGTCCCCCTTACAAGGAGCC
TTCGGCCTACCAGTCCAGCACCCGGTCACCGAGCCCCTACAGTAGGCGACAGAGATCTGTCAGTCCCTAT
AGCAGGAGACGGTCGTCCAGCTACGAAAGAAGTGGCTCTTACAGCGGGCGATCGCCCAGTCCCTATGGTC
GAAGGCGGTCCAGCAGCCCTTTCCTGAGCAAGCGGTCTCTGAGTCGGAGTCCACTCCCCAGTAGGAAATC
CATGAAGTCCAGAAGTAGAAGTCCTGCATATTCAAGACATTCATCTTCTCATAGTAAAAAGAAGAGATCC
AGTTCACGCAGTCGTCATTCCAGTATCTCACCTGTCAGGCTTCCACTTAATTCCAGTCTGGGAGCTGAAC
TCAGTAGGAAAAAGAAGGAAAGAGCAGCTGCTGCTGCTGCAGCAAAGATGGATGGAAAGGAGTCCAAGGG
TTCACCTGTATTTTTGCCTAGAAAAGAGAACAGTTCAGTAGAGGCTAAGGATTCAGGTTTGGAGTCTAAA
AAGTTACCCAGAAGTGTAAAATTGGAAAAATCTGCCCCAGATACTGAACTGGTGAATGTAACACATCTAA
ACACAGAGGTAAAAAATTCTTCAGATACAGGGAAAGTAAAGTTGGATGAGAACTCCGAGAAGCATCTTGT
TAAAGATTTGAAAGCACAGGGAACAAGAGACTCTAAACCCATAGCACTGAAAGAGGAGATTGTTACTCCA
AAGGAGACAGAAACATCAGAAAAGGAGACCCCTCCACCTCTTCCCACAATTGCTTCTCCCCCACCCCCTC
TACCAACTACTACCCCTCCACCTCAGACACCCCCTTTGCCACCTTTGCCTCCAATACCAGCTCTTCCACA
GCAACCACCTCTGCCTCCTTCTCAGCCAGCATTTAGTCAGGTTCCTGCTTCCAGTACTTCAACTTTGCCC
CCTTCTACTCACTCAAAGACATCTGCTGTGTCCTCTCAGGCAAATTCTCAGCCCCCTGTACAGGTTTCTG
TGAAGACTCAAGTATCTGTAACAGCTGCTATTCCACACCTGAAAACTTCAACGTTGCCTCCTTTGCCCCT
CCCACCCTTATTACCTGGAGATGATGACATGGATAGTCCAAAAGAAACTCTTCCTTCAAAACCTGTGAAG
AAAGAGAAGGAACAGAGGACACGTCACTTACTCACAGACCTTCCTCTCCCTCCAGAGCTCCCTGGTGGAG
ATCTGTCTCCCCCAGACTCTCCAGAACCAAAGGCAATCACACCACCTCAGCAACCATATAAAAAGAGACC
AAAAATTTGTTGTCCTCGTTATGGAGAAAGAAGACAAACGGAATCTGATTGGGGGAAACGCTGTGTGGAC
AAGTTTGACATTATTGGGATTATTGGAGAAGGAACCTATGGCCAAGTATATAAAGCCAAGGACAAAGACA
CAGGAGAACTAGTGGCTCTGAAGAAGGTGAGACTAGACAATGAGAAAGAGGGCTTCCCAATCACAGCCAT
TCGTGAAATCAAAATCCTTCGTCAGTTAATCCACCGAAGTGTTGTTAACATGAAGGAAATTGTCACAGAT
AAACAAGATGCACTGGATTTCAAGAAGGACAAAGGTGCCTTTTACCTTGTATTTGAGTATATGGACCATG
ACTTAATGGGACTGCTAGAATCTGGTTTGGTGCACTTTTCTGAGGACCATATCAAGTCGTTCATGAAACA
GCTAATGGAAGGATTGGAATACTGTCACAAAAAGAATTTCCTGCATCGGGATATTAAGTGTTCTAACATT
TTGCTGAATAACAGTGGGCAAATCAAACTAGCAGATTTTGGACTTGCTCGGCTCTATAACTCTGAAGAGA
GTCGCCCTTACACAAACAAAGTCATTACTTTGTGGTACCGACCTCCAGAACTACTGCTAGGAGAGGAACG
TTACACACCAGCCATAGATGTTTGGAGCTGTGGATGTATTCTTGGGGAACTATTCACAAAGAAGCCTATT
TTTCAAGCCAATCTGGAACTGGCTCAGCTAGAACTGATCAGCCGACTTTGTGGTAGCCCTTGTCCAGCTG
TGTGGCCTGATGTTATCAAACTGCCCTACTTCAACACCATGAAACCGAAGAAGCAATATCGAAGGCGTCT
ACGAGAAGAATTCTCTTTCATTCCTTCTGCAGCACTTGATTTATTGGACCACATGCTGACACTAGATCCT
AGTAAGCGGTGCACAGCTGAACAGACCCTACAGAGCGACTTCCTTAAAGATGTCGAACTCAGCAAAATGG
CTCCTCCAGACCTCCCCCACTGGCAGGATTGCCATGAGTTGTGGAGTAAGAAACGGCGACGTCAGCGACA
AAGTGGTGTTGTAGTCGAAGAGCCACCTCCATCCAAAACTTCTCGAAAAGAAACTACCTCAGGGACAAGT
ACTGAGCCTGTGAAGAACAGCAGCCCAGCACCACCTCAGCCTGCTCCTGGCAAGGTGGAGTCTGGGGCTG
GGGATGCAATAGGCCTTGCTGACATCACACAACAGCTGAATCAAAGTGAATTGGCAGTGTTATTAAACCT
GCTGCAGAGCCAAACCGACCTGAGCATCCCTCAAATGGCACAGCTGCTTAACATCCACTCCAACCCAGAG
ATGCAGCAGCAGCTGGAAGCCCTGAACCAATCCATCAGTGCCCTGACGGAAGCTACTTCCCAGCAGCAGG
ACTCAGAGACCATGGCCCCAGAGGAGTCTTTGAAGGAAGCACCCTCTGCCCCAGTGATCCTGCCTTCAGC
AGAACAGACGACCCTTGAAGCTTCAAGCACACCAGCTGACATGCAGAATATATTGGCAGTTCTCTTGAGT
CAGCTGATGAAAACCCAAGAGCCAGCAGGCAGTCTGGAGGAAAACAACAGTGACAAGAACAGTGGGCCAC
AGGGGCCCCGAAGAACTCCCACAATGCCACAGGAGGAGGCAGCAGCATGTCCTCCTCACATTCTTCCACC
AGAGAAGAGGCCCCCTGAGCCCCCCGGACCTCCACCGCCGCCACCTCCACCCCCTCTGGTTGAAGGCGAT
CTTTCCAGCGCCCCCCAGGAGTTGAACCCAGCCGTGACAGCCGCCTTGCTGCAACTTTTATCCCAGCCTG
AAGCAGAGCCTCCTGGCCACCTGCCACATGAGCACCAGGCCTTGAGACCAATGGAGTACTCCACCCGACC
CCGTCCAAACAGGACTTATGGAAACACTGATGGGCCTGAAACAGGGTTCAGTGCCATTGACACTGATGAA
CGAAACTCTGGTCCAGCCTTGACAGAATCCTTGGTCCAGACCCTGGTGAAGAACAGGACCTTCTCAGGCT
CTCTGAGCCACCTTGGGGAGTCCAGCAGTTACCAGGGCACAGGGTCAGTGCAGTTTCCAGGGGACCAGGA
CCTCCGTTTTGCCAGGGTCCCCTTAGCGTTACACCCGGTGGTCGGGCAACCATTCCTGAAGGCTGAGGGA
AGCAGCAATTCTGTGGTACATGCAGAGACCAAATTGCAAAACTATGGGGAGCTGGGGCCAGGAACCACTG
GGGCCAGCAGCTCAGGAGCAGGCCTTCACTGGGGGGGCCCAACTCAGTCTTCTGCTTATGGAAAACTCTA
TCGGGGGCCTACAAGAGTCCCACCAAGAGGGGGAAGAGGGAGAGGAGTTCCTTACTAAACCAAGGGCGAA
TTCGACCCAGCTTTCTTGTACAAAGTTGGCATTATAAAAAATAATTGCTCATCAATTTGTTGCAACGAAC
AGGTCACTATCAGTCAAAATAAAATCATTATTTGCCATCCAGCTGATATCCCCTATAGTGAGTCGTATTA
CATGGTCATAGCTGTTTCCTGGCAGCTCTGGCCCGTGTCTCAAAATCTCTGATGTTACATTGCACAAGAT
AAAAATATATCATCATGCCTCCTCTAGACCAGCCAGGACAGAAATGCCTCGACTTCGCTGCTACCCAAGG
TTGCCGGGTGACGCACACCGTGGAAACGGATGAAGGCACGAACCCAGTGGACATAAGCCTGTTCGGTTCG
TAAGCTGTAATGCAAGTAGCGTATGCGCTCACGCAACTGGTCCAGAACCTTGACCGAACGCAGCGGTGGT
AACGGCGCAGTGGCGGTTTTCATGGCTTGTTATGACTGTTTTTTTGGGGTACAGTCTATGCCTCGGGCAT
CCAAGCAGCAAGCGCGTTACGCCGTGGGTCGATGTTTGATGTTATGGAGCAGCAACGATGTTACGCAGCA
GGGCAGTCGCCCTAAAACAAAGTTAAACATTATGAGGGAAGCGGTGATCGCCGAAGTATCGACTCAACTA
TCAGAGGTAGTTGGCGTCATCGAGCGCCATCTCGAACCGACGTTGCTGGCCGTACATTTGTACGGCTCCG
CAGTGGATGGCGGCCTGAAGCCACACAGTGATATTGATTTGCTGGTTACGGTGACCGTAAGGCTTGATGA
AACAACGCGGCGAGCTTTGATCAACGACCTTTTGGAAACTTCGGCTTCCCCTGGAGAGAGCGAGATTCTC
CGCGCTGTAGAAGTCACCATTGTTGTGCACGACGACATCATTCCGTGGCGTTATCCAGCTAAGCGCGAAC
TGCAATTTGGAGAATGGCAGCGCAATGACATTCTTGCAGGTATCTTCGAGCCAGCCACGATCGACATTGA
TCTGGCTATCTTGCTGACAAAAGCAAGAGAACATAGCGTTGCCTTGGTAGGTCCAGCGGCGGAGGAACTC
TTTGATCCGGTTCCTGAACAGGATCTATTTGAGGCGCTAAATGAAACCTTAACGCTATGGAACTCGCCGC
CCGACTGGGCTGGCGATGAGCGAAATGTAGTGCTTACGTTGTCCCGCATTTGGTACAGCGCAGTAACCGG
CAAAATCGCGCCGAAGGATGTCGCTGCCGACTGGGCAATGGAGCGCCTGCCGGCCCAGTATCAGCCCGTC
ATACTTGAAGCTAGACAGGCTTATCTTGGACAAGAAGAAGATCGCTTGGCCTCGCGCGCAGATCAGTTGG
AAGAATTTGTCCACTACGTGAAAGGCGAGATCACCAAGGTAGTCGGCAAATAACCCTCGAGCCACCCATG
ACCAAAATCCCTTAACGTGAGTTACGCGTCGTTCCACTGAGCGTCAGACCCCGTAGAAAAGATCAAAGGA
TCTTCTTGAGATCCTTTTTTTCTGCGCGTAATCTGCTGCTTGCAAACAAAAAAACCACCGCTACCAGCGG
TGGTTTGTTTGCCGGATCAAGAGCTACCAACTCTTTTTCCGAAGGTAACTGGCTTCAGCAGAGCGCAGAT
ACCAAATACTGTTCTTCTAGTGTAGCCGTAGTTAGGCCACCACTTCAAGAACTCTGTAGCACCGCCTACA
TACCTCGCTCTGCTAATCCTGTTACCAGTGGCTGCTGCCAGTGGCGATAAGTCGTGTCTTACCGGGTTGG
ACTCAAGACGATAGTTACCGGATAAGGCGCAGCGGTCGGGCTGAACGGGGGGTTCGTGCACACAGCCCAG
CTTGGAGCGAACGACCTACACCGAACTGAGATACCTACAGCGTGAGCTATGAGAAAGCGCCACGCTTCCC
GAAGGGAGAAAGGCGGACAGGTATCCGGTAAGCGGCAGGGTCGGAACAGGAGAGCGCACGAGGGAGCTTC
CAGGGGGAAACGCCTGGTATCTTTATAGTCCTGTCGGGTTTCGCCACCTCTGACTTGAGCGTCGATTTTT
GTGATGCTCGTCAGGGGGGCGGAGCCTATGGAAAAACGCCAGCAACGCGGCCTTTTTACGGTTCCTGGCC
TTTTGCTGGCCTTTTGCTCACATGTT
Features (pLannotate 1.2.2; 12 found; start..end, strand, type, name):
    121..213     +  CDS            lacI (fragment): lac repressor; lacI; The lac repressor binds to the lac operator to inhibit transcription in E. coli. This inhibition can be relieved by adding lactose or isopropyl-β-D-thiogalactopyranoside (IPTG).
    268..295     -  terminator     rrnB T2 terminator: transcription terminator T2 from the E. coli rrnB gene
    427..470     +  terminator     rrnB T1 terminator: Escherichia coli rrnB; transcription terminator T1 from the E. coli rrnB gene
    517..553     -  CDS            lacZα (fragment): LacZα fragment of β-galactosidase; lacZ fragment
    569..668     +  protein_bind   attL1: mutant version of attL; recombination site for the Gateway® LR reaction LR Clonase™
    696..5165    +  CDS            CDK12: CDK12_HUMAN - Also known as CRK7, CRKRS, KIAA0904. Experimental evidence at protein level: Swiss-Prot protein existence level 1. Cyclin-dependent kinase that phosphorylates the C-terminal domain (CTD) of the large subunit of RNA polymerase II (POLR2A), thereby acting as a key regulator of transcription elongation. Regulates the expression of genes involved in DNA repair and is required for the maintenance of genomic stability. Preferentially phosphorylates 'Ser-5' in CTD repeats that are already phosphorylated at 'Ser-7', but can also phosphorylate 'Ser-2'. Required for RNA splicing, possibly
   5185..5284    -  protein_bind   attL2: mutant version of attL; recombination site for the Gateway® LR reaction LR Clonase™
   5302..5320    -  promoter       T7 promoter: promoter for bacteriophage T7 RNA polymerase
   5510..5533    +  promoter       Pc promoter (fragment): intI1 (promoter lies within the coding sequence); class 1 integron promoter
   5709..5765    +  CDS            GmR (fragment): gentamycin acetyltransferase; aacC1; confers resistance to gentamycin
   5772..6563    +  CDS            SmR: aminoglycoside adenylyltransferase (Murphy, 1985); aadA; confers resistance to spectinomycin and streptomycin
   6656..7244    +  rep_origin     ori: high-copy-number ColE1/pMB1/pBR322/pUC origin of replication
