[The description below was written by a language model from this plasmid's Addgene catalogue record and pLannotate feature annotations shown in this document.]
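Description:
pCR8-CDK12(sgR) is a Gateway entry clone built on the Invitrogen pCR8 backbone, carrying the full-length human cyclin-dependent kinase 12 (CDK12) coding sequence in a plasmid of about 7.3 kb. It is propagated in E. coli from a high-copy ColE1/pUC-type origin and selected with spectinomycin through the aadA (SmR) aminoglycoside adenylyltransferase gene. The annotation also picks up a Pc integron promoter fragment and a short gentamicin-resistance gene fragment just upstream of aadA. rrnB T1 and T2 terminators lie upstream of the cloning region, where they help insulate the insert from read-through transcription. Small lacI and lacZα fragments are also annotated and appear to be non-functional backbone remnants.

The roughly 4.5 kb CDK12 open reading frame sits between attL1 and attL2 sites, so it can be transferred directionally by an LR Clonase reaction into any attR-containing destination vector. The entry clone has no promoter positioned to express the gene in mammalian cells. The only nearby promoter is a T7 promoter beyond attL2 that points back toward the insert, so recombination into a DEST vector is required for expression. No epitope tags or reporters are annotated.

This version was derived from a parental pCR8-CDK12 clone by introducing silent mutations at codons A88, K90, D92 and R94, and at T715, S717 and D718. These leave the protein sequence unchanged but disrupt the target sites of two CDK12-directed sgRNAs. The resulting cDNA is suited to rescue or add-back experiments in cells where endogenous CDK12 is disrupted by CRISPR. The associated work concerns acute versus chronic CDK12 loss in prostate carcinoma.
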