Addgene plasmid #208346: pCR8-CDK12(sgR)
Purpose: Gateway cloning entry vector with CDK12 with sgRNA resistant silent mutations. Must be recombined into a DEST vector for expression.
Depositing lab: Peter S Nelson. Publication: Molecular consequences of acute versus chronic CDK12 loss in prostate carcinoma nominates distinct therapeutic strategies. Frank S, Persse T, Coleman I, Bankhead III A, Li D, De-Sarkar N, Wilson D, Rudoy D, Vashisth M, Galipeau P, Yang M, Hanratty B, Dumpit R, Morrissey C, Corey E, Montgomery RB, Haffner MC, Pritchard CC, Vasioukhin V, Ha G, Nelson PS. eLife 2025 10.7554/eLife.100081.2.
Backbone
  Vector backbone: pCR8
  Backbone manufacturer: Invitrogen (K250020)
  Backbone size w/o insert (bp): 2790
  Total vector size (bp): 7306
  Modifications to backbone: Silent mutations were made on pCR8-CDK12 (Addgene 208347) to confer resistance to the following CDK12 targeting sgRNAs: TGGCCTTCAAACTAGACCGA and GACAAACAGAAAGCGACTGG.
  Vector type: Gateway: ENTRY vector
Growth in bacteria
  Bacterial resistance: Spectinomycin, 50 μg/mL
  Growth temperature: 37°C
  Growth strain: NEB Stable
  Copy number: Unknown
Gene/Insert
  Gene/Insert name: cyclin dependent kinase 12
  Species: H. sapiens (human)
  Insert size (bp): 4473
  Mutation: Silent mutations in A88, K90, D92, R94, T715, S717, D718
  Entrez Gene: CDK12 (a.k.a. CRK7, CRKR, CRKRS)
Terms and licenses: Academic/Nonprofit Terms; Industry Terms: Not Available to Industry
How to cite: pCR8-CDK12(sgR) was a gift from Peter S Nelson (Addgene plasmid # 208346 ; http://n2t.net/addgene:208346 ; RRID:Addgene_208346)
